>Addgene plasmid #77045 | TSSK4 gRNA (BRDN0001147317) | addgene full sequence | sequence record 187008 | Addgene Assembled Sequence
CCCGGGTGCAAAGATGGATAAAGTTTTAAACAGAGAGGAATCTTTGCAGCTAATGGACCTTCTAGGTCTT
GAAAGGAGTGGGAATTGGCTCCGGTGCCCGTCAGTGGGCAGAGCGCACATCGCCCACAGTCCCCGAGAAG
TTGGGGGGAGGGGTCGGCAATTGATCCGGTGCCTAGAGAAGGTGGCGCGGGGTAAACTGGGAAAGTGATG
TCGTGTACTGGCTCCGCCTTTTTCCCGAGGGTGGGGGAGAACCGTATATAAGTGCAGTAGTCGCCGTGAA
CGTTCTTTTTCGCAACGGGTTTGCCGCCAGAACACAGGTAAGTGCCGTGTGTGGTTCCCGCGGGCCTGGC
CTCTTTACGGGTTATGGCCCTTGCGTGCCTTGAATTACTTCCACCTGGCTGCAGTACGTGATTCTTGATC
CCGAGCTTCGGGTTGGAAGTGGGTGGGAGAGTTCGAGGCCTTGCGCTTAAGGAGCCCCTTCGCCTCGTGC
TTGAGTTGAGGCCTGGCCTGGGCGCTGGGGCCGCCGCGTGCGAATCTGGTGGCACCTTCGCGCCTGTCTC
GCTGCTTTCGATAAGTCTCTAGCCATTTAAAATTTTTGATGACCTGCTGCGACGCTTTTTTTCTGGCAAG
ATAGTCTTGTAAATGCGGGCCAAGATCTGCACACTGGTATTTCGGTTTTTGGGGCCGCGGGCGGCGACGG
GGCCCGTGCGTCCCAGCGCACATGTTCGGCGAGGCGGGGCCTGCGAGCGCGGCCACCGAGAATCGGACGG
GGGTAGTCTCAAGCTGGCCGGCCTGCTCTGGTGCCTGGCCTCGCGCCGCCGTGTATCGCCCCGCCCTGGG
CGGCAAGGCTGGCCCGGTCGGCACCAGTTGCGTGAGCGGAAAGATGGCCGCTTCCCGGCCCTGCTGCAGG
GAGCTCAAAATGGAGGACGCGGCGCTCGGGAGAGCGGGCGGGTGAGTCACCCACACAAAGGAAAAGGGCC
TTTCCGTCCTCAGCCGTCGCTTCATGTGACTCCACGGAGTACCGGGCGCCGTCCAGGCACCTCGATTAGT
TCTCGAGCTTTTGGAGTACGTCGTCTTTAGGTTGGGGGGAGGGGTTTTATGCGATGGAGTTTCCCCACAC
TGAGTGGGTGGAGACTGAAGTTAGGCCAGCTTGGCACTTGATGTAATTCTCCTTGGAATTTGCCCTTTTT
GAGTTTGGATCTTGGTTCATTCTCAAGCCTCAGACAGTGGTTCAAAGTTTTTTTCTTCCATTTCAGGTGT
CGTGACGTACGGCCACCATGACCGAGTACAAGCCCACGGTGCGCCTCGCCACCCGCGACGACGTCCCCAG
GGCCGTACGCACCCTCGCCGCCGCGTTCGCCGACTACCCCGCCACGCGCCACACCGTCGATCCGGACCGC
CACATCGAGCGGGTCACCGAGCTGCAAGAACTCTTCCTCACGCGCGTCGGGCTCGACATCGGCAAGGTGT
GGGTCGCGGACGACGGCGCCGCCGTGGCGGTCTGGACCACGCCGGAGAGCGTCGAAGCGGGGGCGGTGTT
CGCCGAGATCGGCCCGCGCATGGCCGAGTTGAGCGGTTCCCGGCTGGCCGCGCAGCAACAGATGGAAGGC
CTCCTGGCGCCGCACCGGCCCAAGGAGCCCGCGTGGTTCCTGGCCACCGTCGGAGTCTCGCCCGACCACC
AGGGCAAGGGTCTGGGCAGCGCCGTCGTGCTCCCCGGAGTGGAGGCGGCCGAGCGCGCCGGGGTGCCCGC
CTTCCTGGAGACCTCCGCGCCCCGCAACCTCCCCTTCTACGAGCGGCTCGGCTTCACCGTCACCGCCGAC
GTCGAGGTGCCCGAAGGACCGCGCACCTGGTGCATGACCCGCAAGCCCGGTGCCTGAACGCGTTAAGTCG
ACAATCAACCTCTGGATTACAAAATTTGTGAAAGATTGACTGGTATTCTTAACTATGTTGCTCCTTTTAC
GCTATGTGGATACGCTGCTTTAATGCCTTTGTATCATGCTATTGCTTCCCGTATGGCTTTCATTTTCTCC
TCCTTGTATAAATCCTGGTTGCTGTCTCTTTATGAGGAGTTGTGGCCCGTTGTCAGGCAACGTGGCGTGG
TGTGCACTGTGTTTGCTGACGCAACCCCCACTGGTTGGGGCATTGCCACCACCTGTCAGCTCCTTTCCGG
GACTTTCGCTTTCCCCCTCCCTATTGCCACGGCGGAACTCATCGCCGCCTGCCTTGCCCGCTGCTGGACA
GGGGCTCGGCTGTTGGGCACTGACAATTCCGTGGTGTTGTCGGGGAAATCATCGTCCTTTCCTTGGCTGC
TCGCCTGTGTTGCCACCTGGATTCTGCGCGGGACGTCCTTCTGCTACGTCCCTTCGGCCCTCAATCCAGC
GGACCTTCCTTCCCGCGGCCTGCTGCCGGCTCTGCGGCCTCTTCCGCGTCTTCGCCTTCGCCCTCAGACG
AGTCGGATCTCCCTTTGGGCCGCCTCCCCGCGTCGACTTTAAGACCAATGACTTACAAGGCAGCTGTAGA
TCTTAGCCACTTTTTAAAAGAAAAGGGGGGACTGGAAGGGCTAATTCACTCCCAACGAAGACAAGATCTG
CTTTTTGCTTGTACTGGGTCTCTCTGGTTAGACCAGATCTGAGCCTGGGAGCTCTCTGGCTAACTAGGGA
ACCCACTGCTTAAGCCTCAATAAAGCTTGCCTTGAGTGCTTCAAGTAGTGTGTGCCCGTCTGTTGTGTGA
CTCTGGTAACTAGAGATCCCTCAGACCCTTTTAGTCAGTGTGGAAAATCTCTAGCAGTACGTATAGTAGT
TCATGTCATCTTATTATTCAGTATTTATAACTTGCAAAGAAATGAATATCAGAGAGTGAGAGGAACTTGT
TTATTGCAGCTTATAATGGTTACAAATAAAGCAATAGCATCACAAATTTCACAAATAAAGCATTTTTTTC
ACTGCATTCTAGTTGTGGTTTGTCCAAACTCATCAATGTATCTTATCATGTCTGGCTCTAGCTATCCCGC
CCCTAACTCCGCCCATCCCGCCCCTAACTCCGCCCAGTTCCGCCCATTCTCCGCCCCATGGCTGACTAAT
TTTTTTTATTTATGCAGAGGCCGAGGCCGCCTCGGCCTCTGAGCTATTCCAGAAGTAGTGAGGAGGCTTT
TTTGGAGGCCTAGGGACGTACCCAATTCGCCCTATAGTGAGTCGTATTACGCGCGCTCACTGGCCGTCGT
TTTACAACGTCGTGACTGGGAAAACCCTGGCGTTACCCAACTTAATCGCCTTGCAGCACATCCCCCTTTC
GCCAGCTGGCGTAATAGCGAAGAGGCCCGCACCGATCGCCCTTCCCAACAGTTGCGCAGCCTGAATGGCG
AATGGG
[124 nt withheld, positions 3367-3490]
C
[91 nt withheld, positions 3492-3582]
A
[49 nt withheld, positions 3584-3632]
CCTTTGACGTTGGAGTCCACGTTCTTT
[37 nt withheld, positions 3660-3696]
ACCCTATCTCGGTCTATTCTTTTGATTTATAAGGGATTTTGCCGATTTCGGCCTATTGGTTAAAAAATGA
GCTGATTTAACAAAAATTTAACGCGAATTTTAACAAAATATTAACGCTTACAATTTAGGTGGCACTTTTC
GGGGAAATGTGCGCGGAACCCCTATTTGTTTATTTTTCTAAATACATTCAAATATGTATCCGCTCATGAG
ACAATAACCCTGATAAATGCTTCAATAATATTGAAAAAGGAAGAGTATGAGTATTCAACATTTCCGTGTC
GCCCTTATTCCCTTTTTTGCGGCATTTTGCCTTCCTGTTTTTGCTCACCCAGAAACGCTGGTGAAAGTAA
AAGATGCTGAAGATCAGTTGGGTGCACGAGTGGGTTACATCGAACTGGATCTCAACAGCGGTAAGATCCT
TGAGAGTTTTCGCCCCGAAGAACGTTTTCCAATGATGAGCACTTTTAAAGTTCTGCTATGTGGCGCGGTA
TTATCCCGTATTGACGCCGGGCAAGAGCAACTCGGTCGCCGCATACACTATTCTCAGAATGACTTGGTTG
AGTACTCACCAGTCACAGAAAAGCATCTTACGGATGGCATGACAGTAAGAGAATTATGCAGTGCTGCCAT
AACCATGAGTGATAACACTGCGGCCAACTTACTTCTGACAACGATCGGAGGACCGAAGGAGCTAACCGCT
TTTTTGCACAACATGGGGGATCATGTAACTCGCCTTGATCGTTGGGAACCGGAGCTGAATGAAGCCATAC
CAAACGACGAGCGTGACACCACGATGCCTGTAGCAATGGCAACAACGTTGCGCAAACTATTAACTGGCGA
ACTACTTACTCTAGCTTCCCGGCAACAATTAATAGACTGGATGGAGGCGGATAAAGTTGCAGGACCACTT
CTGCGCTCGGCCCTTCCGGCTGGCTGGTTTATTGCTGATAAATCTGGAGCCGGTGAGCGTGGGTCTCGCG
GTATCATTGCAGCACTGGGGCCAGATGGTAAGCCCTCCCGTATCGTAGTTATCTACACGACGGGGAGTCA
GGCAACTATGGATGAACGAAATAGACAGATCGCTGAGATAGGTGCCTCACTGATTAAGCATTGGTAACTG
TCAGACCAAGTTTACTCATATATACTTTAGATTGATTTAAAACTTCATTTTTAATTTAAAAGGATCTAGG
TGAAGATCCTTTTTGATAATCTCATGACCAAAATCCCTTAACGTGAGTTTTCGTTCCACTGAGCGTCAGA
CCCCGTAGAAAAGATCAAAGGATCTTCTTGAGATCCTTTTTTTCTGCGCGTAATCTGCTGCTTGCAAACA
AAAAAACCACCGCTACCAGCGGTGGTTTGTTTGCCGGATCAAGAGCTACCAACTCTTTTTCCGAAGGTAA
CTGGCTTCAGCAGAGCGCAGATACCAAATACTGTTCTTCTAGTGTAGCCGTAGTTAGGCCACCACTTCAA
GAACTCTGTAGCACCGCCTACATACCTCGCTCTGCTAATCCTGTTACCAGTGGCTGCTGCCAGTGGCGAT
AAGTCGTGTCTTACCGGGTTGGACTCAAGACGATAGTTACCGGATAAGGCGCAGCGGTCGGGCTGAACGG
GGGGTTCGTGCACACAGCCCAGCTTGGAGCGAACGACCTACACCGAACTGAGATACCTACAGCGTGAGCT
ATGAGAAAGCGCCACGCTTCCCGAAGGGAGAAAGGCGGACAGGTATCCGGTAAGCGGCAGGGTCGGAACA
GGAGAGCGCACGAGGGAGCTTCCAGGGGGAAACGCCTGGTATCTTTATAGTCCTGTCGGGTTTCGCCACC
TCTGACTTGAGCGTCGATTTTTGTGATGCTCGTCAGGGGGGCGGAGCCTATGGAAAAACGCCAGCAACGC
GGCCTTTTTACGGTTCCTGGCCTTTTGCTGGCCTTTTGCTCACATGTTCTTTCCTGCGTTATCCCCTGAT
TCTGTGGATAACCGTATTACCGCCTTTGAGTGAGCTGATACCGCTCGCCGCAGCCGAACGACCGAGCGCA
GCGAGTCAGTGAGCGAGGAAGCGGAAGAGCGCCCAATACGCAAACCGCCTCTCCCCGCGCGTTGGCCGAT
TCATTAATGCAGCTGGCACGACAGGTTTCCCGACTGGAAAGCGGGCAGTGAGCGCAACGCAATTAATGTG
AGTTAGCTCACTCATTAGGCACCCCAGGCTTTACACTTTATGCTTCCGGCTCGTATGTTGTGTGGAATTG
TGAGCGGATAACAATTTCACACAGGAAACAGCTATGACCATGATTACGCCAAGCGCGCAATTAACCCTCA
CTAAAGGGAACAAAAGCTGGAGCTGCAAGCTTAATGTAGTCTTATGCAATACTCTTGTAGTCTTGCAACA
TGGTAACGATGAGTTAGCAACATGCCTTACAAGGAGAGAAAAAGCACCGTGCATGCCGATTGGTGGAAGT
AAGGTGGTACGATCGTGCCTTATTAGGAAGGCAACAGACGGGTCTGACATGGATTGGACGAACCACTGAA
TTGCCGCATTGCAGAGATATTGTATTTAAGTGCCTAGCTCGATACATAAACGGGTCTCTCTGGTTAGACC
AGATCTGAGCCTGGGAGCTCTCTGGCTAACTAGGGAACCCACTGCTTAAGCCTCAATAAAGCTTGCCTTG
AGTGCTTCAAGTAGTGTGTGCCCGTCTGTTGTGTGACTCTGGTAACTAGAGATCCCTCAGACCCTTTTAG
TCAGTGTGGAAAATCTCTAGCAGTGGCGCCCGAACAGGGACTTGAAAGCGAAAGGGAAACCAGAGGAGCT
CTCTCGACGCAGGACTCGGCTTGCTGAAGCGCGCACGGCAAGAGGCGAGGGGCGGCGACTGGTGAGTACG
CCAAAAATTTTGACTAGCGGAGGCTAGAAGGAGAGAGATGGGTGCGAGAGCGTCAGTATTAAGCGGGGGA
GAATTAGATCGCGATGGGAAAAAATTCGGTTAAGGCCAGGGGGAAAGAAAAAATATAAATTAAAACATAT
AGTATGGGCAAGCAGGGAGCTAGAACGATTCGCAGTTAATCCTGGCCTGTTAGAAACATCAGAAGGCTGT
AGACAAATACTGGGACAGCTACAACCATCCCTTCAGACAGGATCAGAAGAACTTAGATCATTATATAATA
CAGTAGCAACCCTCTATTGTGTGCATCAAAGGATAGAGATAAAAGACACCAAGGAAGCTTTAGACAAGAT
AGAGGAAGAGCAAAACAAAAGTAAGACCACCGCACAGCAAGCGGCCGCTGATCTTCAGACCTGGAGGAGG
AGATATGAGGGACAATTGGAGAAGTGAATTATATAAATATAAAGTAGTAAAAATTGAACCATTAGGAGTA
GCACCCACCAAGGCAAAGAGAAGAGTGGTGCAGAGAGAAAAAAGAGCAGTGGGAATAGGAGCTTTGTTCC
TTGGGTTCTTGGGAGCAGCAGGAAGCACTATGGGCGCAGCGTCAATGACGCTGACGGTACAGGCCAGACA
ATTATTGTCTGGTATAGTGCAGCAGCAGAACAATTTGCTGAGGGCTATTGAGGCGCAACAGCATCTGTTG
CAACTCACAGTCTGGGGCATCAAGCAGCTCCAGGCAAGAATCCTGGCTGTGGAAAGATACCTAAAGGATC
AACAGCTCCTGGGGATTTGGGGTTGCTCTGGAAAACTCATTTGCACCACTGCTGTGCCTTGGAATGCTAG
TTGGAGTAATAAATCTCTGGAACAGATTTGGAATCACACGACCTGGATGGAGTGGGACAGAGAAATTAAC
AATTACACAAGCTTAATACACTCCTTAATTGAAGAATCGCAAAACCAGCAAGAAAAGAATGAACAAGAAT
TATTGGAATTAGATAAATGGGCAAGTTTGTGGAATTGGTTTAACATAACAAATTGGCTGTGGTATATAAA
ATTATTCATAATGATAGTAGGAGGCTTGGTAGGTTTAAGAATAGTTTTTGCTGTACTTTCTATAGTGAAT
AGAGTTAGGCAGGGATATTCACCATTATCGTTTCAGACCCACCTCCCAACCCCGAGGGGACCCAGAGAGG
GCCTATTTCCCATGATTCCTTCATATTTGCATATACGATACAAGGCTGTTAGAGAGATAATTAGAATTAA
TTTGACTGTAAACACAAAGATATTAGTACAAAATACGTGACGTAGAAAGTAATAATTTCTTGGGTAGTTT
GCAGTTTTAAAATTATGTTTTAAAATGGACTATCATATGCTTACCGTAACTTGAAAGTATTTCGATTTCT
TGGCTTTATATATCTTGTGGAAAGGACGAAACACCGGGATGAATATGGTTATGAGGGTTTTAGAGCTAGA
AATAGCAAGTTAAAATAAGGCTAGTCCGTTATCAACTTGAAAAAGTGGCACCGAGTCGGTGCTTTTTTAA
GCTTGGCGTAACTAGATCTTGAGACAAATGGCAGTATTCATCCACAATTTTAAAAGAAAAGGGGGGATTG
GGGGGTACAGTGCAGGGGAAAGAATAGTAGACATAATAGCAACAGACATACAAACTAAAGAATTACAAAA
ACAAATTACAAAAATTCAAAATTTTCGGGTTTATTACAGGGACAGCAGAGATCCACTTTGGCGCCGGCTC
GAGGGGG
Features (pLannotate 1.2.2; 29 found; start..end, strand, type, name):
     14..80      +  CDS            small t antigen (fragment): SV40 (simian virus 40) small t antigen
    106..317     +  promoter       EF-1α core promoter: core promoter for human elongation factor EF-1α
    318..1256    +  intron         EF-1α intron A: intron upstream of the start codon of human EF-1α
   1278..1877    +  CDS            PuroR (fragment): puromycin N-acetyltransferase; pac from Streptomyces; confers resistance to puromycin
   1893..2481    +  misc_feature   WPRE: woodchuck hepatitis virus posttranscriptional regulatory element
   2532..2551    +  misc_feature   cPPT/CTS (fragment): central polypurine tract and central termination sequence of HIV-1
   2553..2786    +  LTR            3' LTR (ΔU3): self-inactivating 3' long terminal repeat (LTR) from HIV-1
   2864..2985    +  polyA_signal   SV40 poly(A) signal: SV40 polyadenylation signal
   3025..3160    +  rep_origin     SV40 ori: SV40 origin of replication
   3181..3199    -  promoter       T7 promoter: promoter for bacteriophage T7 RNA polymerase
   3207..3362    +  CDS            lacZα (fragment): LacZα fragment of β-galactosidase; lacZ fragment
   3367..3795    +  rep_origin     f1 ori (sequence partly withheld): f1 bacteriophage origin of replication; arrow indicates direction of (+) strand synthesis
   3848..3952    +  promoter       AmpR promoter: bla
   3953..4813    +  CDS            AmpR: β-lactamase; bla; confers resistance to ampicillin, carbenicillin, and related antibiotics
   4984..5572    +  rep_origin     ori: high-copy-number ColE1/pMB1/pBR322/pUC origin of replication
   5755..5847    +  CDS            lacI (fragment): lac repressor; lacI; The lac repressor binds to the lac operator to inhibit transcription in E. coli. This inhibition can be relieved by adding lactose or isopropyl-β-D-thiogalactopyranoside (IPTG).
   5860..5881    +  protein_bind   CAP binding site: CAP binding activates transcription in the presence of cAMP. E. coli catabolite activator protein
   5896..5926    +  promoter       lac promoter: promoter for the E. coli lac operon
   5934..5950    +  protein_bind   lac operator: The lac repressor binds to the lac operator to inhibit transcription in E. coli. This inhibition can be relieved by adding lactose or isopropyl-β-D-thiogalactopyranoside (IPTG). lac repressor encoded by lacI
   5995..6013    +  promoter       T3 promoter: promoter for bacteriophage T3 RNA polymerase
   6041..6267    +  promoter       RSV promoter: Rous sarcoma virus enhancer/promoter
   6268..6448    +  LTR            5' LTR (truncated): truncated 5' long terminal repeat (LTR) from HIV-1
   6495..6620    +  misc_feature   HIV-1 Ψ: packaging signal of human immunodeficiency virus type 1
   6604..6967    +  CDS            HIV-1 gag (fragment): gag protein from human immunodeficiency virus 1; gag
   7113..7346    +  misc_feature   RRE: The Rev response element (RRE) of HIV-1 allows for Rev-dependent mRNA export from the nucleus to the cytoplasm.
   7723..7749    +  CDS            Rev (fragment): human immunodeficiency virus 1 (HIV-1) Rev protein; rev; enhances nuclear export of unspliced and incompletely spliced viral mRNAs
   7753..7993    +  promoter       U6 promoter: RNA polymerase III promoter for human U6 snRNA
   8023..8098    +  misc_RNA       gRNA scaffold: guide RNA scaffold for the Streptococcus pyogenes CRISPR/Cas9 system
   8154..8271    +  misc_feature   cPPT/CTS: central polypurine tract and central termination sequence of HIV-1
