[The description below was written by a language model from this plasmid's Addgene catalogue record and pLannotate feature annotations shown in this document.]
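Description:
TSSK4 gRNA (BRDN0001147317) is a third-generation lentiviral guide RNA plasmid built on the lentiGuide-Puro backbone and designed to direct CRISPR-Cas9 cutting to the human TSSK4 gene, which encodes a testis-specific serine kinase. It is one clone from a human kinome gRNA collection, with the guide designed against two TSSK4 reference transcripts. In bacteria it is maintained as a high-copy plasmid through a ColE1/pUC-type origin and selected with ampicillin via the β-lactamase gene. The backbone also carries an f1 origin, an SV40 origin and leftover lac and T7/T3 promoter elements.

The transfer cassette begins with an RSV promoter fused to a truncated HIV-1 5' LTR, which makes genomic RNA production Tat-independent. This is followed by the Ψ packaging signal with a gag fragment and the Rev response element, and the cassette ends with a self-inactivating ΔU3 3' LTR. Within this unit, a human U6 RNA polymerase III promoter drives the TSSK4-specific spacer joined to the Streptococcus pyogenes gRNA scaffold, with a cPPT/CTS element lying just downstream. A separate EF-1α core promoter with its intron A expresses puromycin N-acetyltransferase, allowing selection of transduced mammalian cells. A WPRE sits downstream of this marker to enhance transcript expression.

The plasmid does not encode Cas9, so it is meant to be used with a separate Cas9 lentivector such as lentiCas9-Blast or in cells that already express Cas9. The typical application is TSSK4 knockout in human cells after lentiviral delivery.
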