Addgene plasmid #77045: TSSK4 gRNA (BRDN0001147317)
Purpose: 3rd generation lentiviral gRNA plasmid targeting human TSSK4
Depositing lab: John Doench & David Root. Depositing organization: Broad Institute. Publication: Optimized sgRNA design to maximize activity and minimize off-target effects of CRISPR-Cas9. Doench JG, Fusi N, Sullender M, Hegde M, Vaimberg EW, Donovan KF, Smith I, Tothova Z, Wilen C, Orchard R, Virgin HW, Listgarten J, Root DE. Nat Biotechnol. 2016 Jan 18. doi: 10.1038/nbt.3437. PubMed 26780180.
Backbone
  Vector backbone: lentiGuide-Puro
  Backbone manufacturer: Zhang Lab (Addgene plasmid # 52963)
  Vector type: Mammalian Expression, Lentiviral, CRISPR
  Selectable markers: Puromycin
Growth in bacteria
  Bacterial resistance: Ampicillin, 100 μg/mL
  Growth temperature: 37°C
  Growth strain: DH5alpha
  Copy number: High Copy
Gene/Insert
  Gene/Insert name: TSSK4 (alt names: TSSK4; NM_001184739.1)
  gRNA/shRNA sequence: GGATGAATATGGTTATGAGG
  Species: H. sapiens (human)
  Entrez Gene: TSSK4 (a.k.a. C14orf20, STK22E, TSK-4, TSK4, TSSK5)
  Promoter: hU6
  Cloning method: Unknown
  Sequencing primers: 5′ U6-F; 3′ pS2-R
Terms and licenses: Academic/Nonprofit Terms; Industry Terms: Not Available to Industry
Depositor comments: The gRNA was designed to target the following Genbank reference sequence(s): NM_001184739.1,NM_174944.3. Note that this plasmid does NOT contain Cas9. It should be used in conjunction with lentiCas9-Blast (Addgene #52962) or otherwise with cell lines already expressing Cas9. Browse the full kinome gRNA library at http://www.addgene.org/pooled-library/broadgpp-human-kinome/ or visit http://www.broadinstitute.org/rnai/public/ for detailed protocols and information.
How to cite: TSSK4 gRNA (BRDN0001147317) was a gift from John Doench & David Root (Addgene plasmid # 77045 ; http://n2t.net/addgene:77045 ; RRID:Addgene_77045)
