>Addgene plasmid #77045 | TSSK4 gRNA (BRDN0001147317) | depositor partial sequence | sequence record 144505 | Target Sequence
GGATGAATATGGTTATGAGG
