>Addgene plasmid #77045 | TSSK4 gRNA (BRDN0001147317) | addgene partial sequence | sequence record 187007 | hU6-F
AAGTAATAATTTCTTGGGTAGTTTGCAGTTTTAAAATTATGTTTTAAAATGGACTATCATATGCTTACCG
TAACTTGAAAGTATTTCGATTTCTTGGCTTTATATATCTTGTGGAAAGGACGAAACACCGGGATGAATAT
GGTTATGAGGGTTTTAGAGCTAGAAATAGCAAGTTAAAATAAGGCTAGTCCGTTATCAACTTGAAAAAGT
GGCACCGAGTCGGTGCTTTTTTAAGCTTGGCGTAACTAGATCTTGAGACAAATGGCAGTATTCATCCACA
ATTTTAAAAGAAAAGGGGGGATTGGGGGGTACAGTGCAGGGGAAAGAATAGTAGACATAATAGCAACAGA
CATACAAACTAAAGAATTACAAAAACAAATTACAAAAATTCAAAATTTTCGGGTTTATTACAGGGACAGC
AGAGATCCACTTTGGCGCCGGCTCGAGGGGGCCCGGGTGCAAAGATGGATAAAGTTTTAAACAGAGAGGA
ATCTTTGCAGCTAATGGACCTTCTAGGTCTTGAAAGGAGTGGGAATTGGCTCCGGTGCCCGTCAGTGGGC
AGAGCGCACA
